Addgene plasmid #20585: pWZL Neo Myr Flag PKM2
Depositing lab: William Hahn & Jean Zhao. Depositing organization: Dana-Farber Cancer Institute. Publication: Integrative Genomic Approaches Identify IKBKE as a Breast Cancer Oncogene (Kinase Library Clones). Boehm JS, Zhao JJ, Yao J, Kim SY, Firestein R, Dunn IF, Sjostrom SK, Garraway LA, Weremowicz S, Richardson AL, Greulich H, Stewart CJ, Mulvey LA, Shen RR, Ambrogio L, Hirozane-Kishikawa T, Hill DE, Vidal M, Meyerson M, Grenier JK, Hinkle G, Root DE, Roberts TM, Lander ES, Polyak K, Hahn WC. Cell. 2007 Jun 15. 129(6):1065-1079. 10.1016/j.cell.2007.03.052 PubMed 17574021.
Backbone
  Vector backbone: pWZL-Neo-Myr-Flag-DEST
  Backbone manufacturer: William Hahn Lab (available at Addgene, #15300)
  Vector type: Mammalian Expression, Retroviral
  Selectable markers: Neomycin (select with G418)
Growth in bacteria
  Bacterial resistance: Ampicillin, 100 μg/mL
  Growth temperature: 37°C
  Growth strain: Stbl3
  Growth instructions: Stbl3 cells to prevent recombination.
  Copy number: Unknown
Gene/Insert
  Gene/Insert name: PKM2 (alt name: pyruvate kinase, muscle)
  Species: H. sapiens (human)
  GenBank ID: NM_002654
  Entrez Gene: PKM (a.k.a. CTHBP, HEL-S-30, OIP3, PK3, PKM2, TCB, THBP1, p58)
  Tag / fusion protein: Myr (N terminal on backbone); Flag (N terminal on backbone)
  Cloning method: Gateway Cloning
  Sequencing primers: 5′ pWZL-Fwd (GAA CCT CCT CGT TCG ACC); 3′ pWZL-Rev (TTC CGG GCC CTC ACA TTG)
Resource information
  A portion of this plasmid was derived from a plasmid made by: 2-B5
Terms and licenses: Academic/Nonprofit Terms; Industry Terms: Not Available to Industry
Depositor comments: ORFs were cloned into Gateway compatible pEntry vectors. An LR recombination reaction was performed to move the ORF to pWZL-Neo-Myr-Flag DEST such that the ORF would have 5' myristoylation and flag tags. This plasmid is part of a kinase library, and the gene has been verified, but has not been fully sequenced for minor mutations. Please see the following link for plasmids from this article that are not part of the kinase library http://www.addgene.org/pubmed/17574021
How to cite: pWZL Neo Myr Flag PKM2 was a gift from William Hahn & Jean Zhao (Addgene plasmid # 20585 ; http://n2t.net/addgene:20585 ; RRID:Addgene_20585)
