[The description below was written by a language model from this plasmid's Addgene catalogue record and pLannotate feature annotations shown in this document.]
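Description:
pWZL Neo Myr Flag PKM2 is a Moloney murine leukemia virus-based retroviral expression plasmid made by Gateway LR recombination of a human PKM2 (pyruvate kinase, muscle; PKM) open reading frame into the pWZL-Neo-Myr-Flag-DEST destination vector. In bacteria it is maintained through a high-copy ColE1/pUC-type origin and selected with ampicillin via the β-lactamase gene. A recombination-limiting strain is recommended because of the repeated LTR sequences. The annotated sequence also contains an M13 phage origin, a fragment of the Epstein-Barr virus oriP and a short lacI remnant, which are backbone elements.

The feature table shows a CMV enhancer/promoter placed upstream of a partial LTR at the 5′ end, an arrangement that typically drives transcription of the viral genome in packaging cells. This is followed by a packaging signal and a truncated gag segment lacking its start codon, which support encapsidation of the RNA. The payload begins with a Src-derived N-myristoylation signal and, according to the catalogue entry, a Flag epitope (not separately annotated), fused upstream of the attB1-flanked PKM coding sequence. The encoded protein is therefore N-terminally tagged and directed to membranes. Downstream of attB2, an EMCV IRES allows the neomycin phosphotransferase gene to be translated from the same transcript, so that transduced mammalian cells can be selected with G418. The cassette ends in a 3′ MMLV LTR.

The plasmid belongs to a library of myristoylated, Flag-tagged human kinase clones built for gain-of-function screening in a study seeking breast cancer oncogenes. The depositors note that the gene's identity was verified but the insert was not fully sequenced for minor mutations.
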