Features (pLannotate 1.2.2; 19 found; start..end, strand, type, name):
     71..448     +  enhancer       CMV enhancer: human cytomegalovirus immediate early enhancer
    450..649     +  promoter       CMV promoter: human cytomegalovirus (CMV) immediate early promoter
    666..810     +  LTR            3' LTR (ΔU3) (fragment): self-inactivating 3' long terminal repeat (LTR) from Moloney murine leukemia virus
    932..1206    +  misc_feature   MESV Ψ (fragment): packaging signal of murine embryonic stem cell virus
   1273..1689    +  CDS            gag (truncated): truncated Moloney murine leukemia virus (MMLV) gag gene lacking the start codon
   1737..1754    +  CDS            myr (fragment): N-myristoylation signal from Src kinase (Pellman et al., 1985; Kaplan et al., 1988)
   1810..1827    +  protein_bind   attB1 (fragment): mutant version of attB; core recombination site for the Gateway® BP reaction BP Clonase™
   1833..3425    +  CDS            PKM: KPYM_HUMAN - Also known as OIP3, PK2, PK3, PKM2. Experimental evidence at protein level: Swiss-Prot protein existence level 1. Glycolytic enzyme that catalyzes the transfer of a phosphoryl group from phosphoenolpyruvate (PEP) to ADP, generating ATP (PubMed:15996096, PubMed:1854723). The ratio between the highly active tetrameric form and nearly inactive dimeric form determines whether glucose carbons are channeled to biosynthetic processes or used for glycolytic ATP production (PubMed:15996096, PubMed:1854723). The transition between the 2 forms contributes to the control of glycolysis and is
   3433..3450    -  protein_bind   attB2 (fragment): mutant version of attB; core recombination site for the Gateway® BP reaction BP Clonase™
   3510..3971    +  misc_feature   IRES: internal ribosome entry site (IRES) of the encephalomyocarditis virus (EMCV)
   3976..4767    +  CDS            neo: KKA2_KLEPN - Also known as kan, nptII. Experimental evidence at protein level: Swiss-Prot protein existence level 1. Resistance to kanamycin, neomycin, paromomycin, ribostamycin, butirosin and gentamicin B. From Klebsiella pneumoniae.
   4835..4956    +  LTR            3' LTR (ΔU3) (fragment): self-inactivating 3' long terminal repeat (LTR) from Moloney murine leukemia virus
   4957..5426    +  LTR            LTR: long terminal repeat from Moloney murine leukemia virus
   5462..5566    +  promoter       AmpR promoter: bla
   5567..6427    +  CDS            AmpR: β-lactamase; bla; confers resistance to ampicillin, carbenicillin, and related antibiotics
   6586..7937    +  rep_origin     oriP (fragment): Epstein-Barr virus oriP replication origin (Yates et al., 2000)
   8193..8781    +  rep_origin     ori: high-copy-number ColE1/pMB1/pBR322/pUC origin of replication
   8964..9016    +  CDS            lacI (fragment): lac repressor; lacI; The lac repressor binds to the lac operator to inhibit transcription in E. coli. This inhibition can be relieved by adding lactose or isopropyl-β-D-thiogalactopyranoside (IPTG).
   9032..9483    -  rep_origin     M13 ori (sequence partly withheld): M13 bacteriophage origin of replication; arrow indicates direction of (+) strand synthesis
>Addgene plasmid #20585 | pWZL Neo Myr Flag PKM2 | addgene full sequence | sequence record 194137 | Addgene NGS Result
GCATACGTTGTATCTATATCATAATATGTACATTTATATTGGCTCATGTCCAATATGACCGCCATGTTGG
CATTGATTATTGACTAGTTATTAATAGTAATCAATTACGGGGTCATTAGTTCATAGCCCATATATGGAGT
TCCGCGTTACATAACTTACGGTAAATGGCCCGCCTGGCTGACCGCCCAACGACCCCCGCCCATTGACGTC
AATAATGACGTATGTTCCCATAGTAACGCCAATAGGGACTTTCCATTGACGTCAATGGGTGGAGTATTTA
CGGTAAACTGCCCACTTGGCAGTACATCAAGTGTATCATATGCCAAGTCCGCCCCCTATTGACGTCAATG
ACGGTAAATGGCCCGCCTGGCATTATGCCCAGTACATGACCTTACGGGACTTTCCTACTTGGCAGTACAT
CTACGTATTAGTCATCGCTATTACCATGGTGATGCGGTTTTGGCAGTACACCAATGGGCGTGGATAGCGG
TTTGACTCACGGGGATTTCCAAGTCTCCACCCCATTGACGTCAATGGGAGTTTGTTTTGGCACCAAAATC
AACGGGACTTTCCAAAATGTCGTAATAACCCCGCCCCGTTGACGCAAATGGGCGGTAGGCGTGTACGGTG
GGAGGTCTATATAAGCAGAGCTGGTTTAGTGAACCGCGCCAGTCCTCCGATTGACTGAGTCGCCCGGGTA
CCCGTGTATCCAATAAACCCTCTTGCAGTTGCATCCGACTTGTGGTCTCGCTGTTCCTTGGGAGGGTCTC
CTCTGAGTGATTGACTACCCGTCAGCGGGGGTCTTTCATTTGGGGGCTCGTCCGGGATCGGGAGACCCCT
GCCCAGGGACCACCGACCCACCACCGGGAGGCAAGCTGGCCAGCAACTTATCTGTGTCTGTCCGATTGTC
TAGTGTCTATGACTGATTTTATGCGCCTGCGTCGGTACTAGTTAGCTAACTAGCTCTGTATCTGGCGGAC
CCGTGGTGGAACTGACGAGTTCTGAACACCCGGCCGCAACCCTGGGAGACGTCCCAGGGACTTTGGGGGC
CGTTTTTGTGGCCCGACCTGAGGAAGGGAGTCGATGTGGAATCCGACCCCGTCAGGATATGTGGTTCTGG
TAGGAGACGAGAACCTAAAACAGTTCCCGCCTCCGTCTGAATTTTTGCTTTCGGTTTGGAACCGAAGCCG
CGCGTCTTGTCTGCTGCAGCGCTGCAGCATCGTTCTGTGTTGTCTCTGTCTGACTGTGTTTCTGTATTTG
TCTGAAAATTAGGGCCAGACTGTTACCACTCCCTTAAGTTTGACCTTAGGTCACTGGAAAGATGTCGAGC
GGATCGCTCACAACCAGTCGGTAGATGTCAAGAAGAGACGTTGGGTTACCTTCTGCTCTGCAGAATGGCC
AACCTTTAACGTCGGATGGCCGCGAGACGGCACCTTTAACCGAGACCTCATCACCCAGGTTAAGATCAAG
GTCTTTTCACCTGGCCCGCATGGACACCCAGACCAGGTCCCCTACATCGTGACCTGGGAAGCCTTGGCTT
TTGACCCCCCTCCCTGGGTCAAGCCCTTTGTACACCCTAAGCCTCCGCCTCCTCTTCCTCCATCCGCCCC
GTCTCTCCCCCTTGAACCTCCTCGTTCGACCCCGCCTCGATCCTCCCTTTATCCAGCCCTCACTCCTTCT
CTAGGCGCCGGCCGGATCCAGAATTCGCCACCATGGGGTCTTCAAAATCTAAACCAAAGGACCCCAGCCA
GCGCCGGCGCAGGATCCGAGGTTACCTTGACTACAAAGACGATGACGACAAGCAATTGACAAGTTTGTAC
AAAAAAGTTGGCATGTCGAAGCCCCATAGTGAAGCCGGGACTGCCTTCATTCAGACCCAGCAGCTGCACG
CAGCCATGGCTGACACATTCCTGGAGCACATGTGCCGCCTGGACATTGATTCACCACCCATCACAGCCCG
GAACACTGGCATCATCTGTACCATTGGCCCAGCTTCCCGATCAGTGGAGACGTTGAAGGAGATGATTAAG
TCTGGAATGAATGTGGCTCGTCTGAACTTCTCTCATGGAACTCATGAGTACCATGCGGAGACCATCAAGA
ATGTGCGCACAGCCACGGAAAGCTTTGCTTCTGACCCCATCCTCTACCGGCCCGTTGCTGTGGCTCTAGA
CACTAAAGGACCTGAGATCCGAACTGGGCTCATCAAGGGCAGCGGCACTGCAGAGGTGGAGCTGAAGAAG
GGAGCCACTCTCAAAATCACGCTGGATAACGCCTACATGGAAAAGTGTGACGAGAACATCCTGTGGCTGG
ACTACAAGAACATCTGCAAGGTGGTGGAAGTGGGCAGCAAGATCTACGTGGATGATGGGCTTATTTCTCT
CCAGGTGAAGCAGAAAGGTGCCGACTTCCTGGTGACGGAGGTGGAAAATGGTGGCTCCTTGGGCAGCAAG
AAGGGTGTGAACCTTCCTGGGGCTGCTGTGGACTTGCCTGCTGTGTCGGAGAAGGACATCCAGGATCTGA
AGTTTGGGGTCGAGCAGGATGTTGATATGGTGTTTGCGTCATTCATCCGCAAGGCATCTGATGTCCATGA
AGTTAGGAAGGTCCTGGGAGAGAAGGGAAAGAACATCAAGATTATCAGCAAAATCGAGAATCATGAGGGG
GTTCGGAGGTTTGATGAAATCCTGGAGGCCAGTGATGGGATCATGGTGGCTCGTGGTGATCTAGGCATTG
AGATTCCTGCAGAGAAGGTCTTCCTTGCTCAGAAGATGATGATTGGACGGTGCAACCGAGCTGGGAAGCC
TGTCATCTGTGCTACTCAGATGCTGGAGAGCATGATCAAGAAGCCCCGCCCCACTCGGGCTGAAGGCAGT
GATGTGGCCAATGCAGTCCTGGATGGAGCCGACTGCATCATGCTGTCTGGAGAAACAGCCAAAGGGGACT
ATCCTCTGGAGGCTGTGCGCATGCAGCACCTGATTGCCCGTGAGGCAGAGGCTGCCATCTACCACTTGCA
ATTATTTGAGGAACTCCGCCGCCTGGCGCCCATTACCAGCGACCCCACAGAAGCCACCGCCGTGGGTGCC
GTGGAGGCCTCCTTCAAGTGCTGCAGTGGGGCCATAATCGTCCTCACCAAGTCTGGCAGGTCTGCTCACC
AGGTGGCCAGATACCGCCCACGTGCCCCCATCATTGCTGTGACCCGGAATCCCCAGACAGCTCGTCAGGC
CCACCTGTACCGTGGCATCTTCCCTGTGCTGTGCAAGGACCCAGTCCAGGAGGCCTGGGCTGAGGACGTG
GACCTCCGGGTGAACTTTGCCATGAATGTTGGCAAGGCCCGAGGCTTCTTCAAGAAGGGAGATGTGGTCA
TTGTGCTGACCGGATGGCGCCCTGGCTCCGGCTTCACCAACACCATGCGTGTTGTTCCTGTGCCGTTGCC
AACTTTCTTGTACAAAGTGGTTTGATCTAGTCGACCAATTCCGGTTATTTTCCACCATATTGCCGTCTTT
TGGCAATGTGAGGGCCCGGAAACCTGGCCCTGTCTTCTTGACGAGCATTCCTAGGGGTCTTTCCCCTCTC
GCCAAAGGAATGCAAGGTCTGTTGAATGTCGTGAAGGAAGCAGTTCCTCTGGAAGCTTCTTGAAGACAAA
CAACGTCTGTAGCGACCCTTTGCAGGCAGCGGAACCCCCCACCTGGCGACAGGTGCCTCTGCGGCCAAAA
GCCACGTGTATAAGATACACCTGCAAAGGCGGCACAACCCCAGTGCCACGTTGTGAGTTGGATAGTTGTG
GAAAGAGTCAAATGGCTCTCCTCAAGCGTATTCAACAAGGGGCTGAAGGATGCCCAGAAGGTACCCCATT
GTATGGGATCTGATCTGGGGCCTCGGTGCACATGCTTTACATGTGTTTAGTCGAGGTTAAAAAACGTCTA
GGCCCCCCGAACCACGGGGACGTGGTTTTCCTTTGAAAAACACGATGATAATACCATGATTGAACAAGAT
GGATTGCACGCAGGTTCTCCGGCCGCTTGGGTGGAGAGGCTATTCGGCTATGACTGGGCACAACAGACAA
TCGGCTGCTCTGATGCCGCCGTGTTCCGGCTGTCAGCGCAGGGGCGCCCGGTTCTTTTTGTCAAGACCGA
CCTGTCCGGTGCCCTGAATGAACTGCAGGACGAGGCAGCGCGGCTATCGTGGCTGGCCACGACGGGCGTT
CCTTGCGCAGCTGTGCTCGACGTTGTCACTGAAGCGGGAAGGGACTGGCTGCTATTGGGCGAAGTGCCGG
GGCAGGATCTCCTGTCATCTCACCTTGCTCCTGCCGAGAAAGTATCCATCATGGCTGATGCAATGCGGCG
GCTGCATACGCTTGATCCGGCTACCTGCCCATTCGACCACCAAGCGAAACATCGCATCGAGCGAGCACGT
ACTCGGATGGAAGCCGGTCTTGTCGATCAGGATGATCTGGACGAAGAGCATCAGGGGCTCGCGCCAGCCG
AACTGTTCGCCAGGCTCAAGGCGCGCATGCCCGACGGCGAGGATCTCGTCGTGACCCATGGCGATGCCTG
CTTGCCGAATATCATGGTGGAAAATGGCCGCTTTTCTGGATTCATCGACTGTGGCCGGCTGGGTGTGGCG
GACCGCTATCAGGACATAGCGTTGGCTACCCGTGATATTGCTGAAGAGCTTGGCGGCGAATGGGCTGACC
GCTTCCTCGTGCTTTACGGTATCGCCGCTCCCGATTCGCAGCGCATCGCCTTCTATCGCCTTCTTGACGA
GTTCTTCTGAGCGGGACTCTGGGGTTCGCATCGATAAAATAAAAGATTTTATTTAGTCTCCAGAAAAAGG
GGGGAATGAAAGACCCCACCTGTAGGTTTGGCAAGCTAGCTTAAGTAACGCCATTTTGCAAGGCATGGAA
AAATACATAACTGAGAATAGAGAAGTTCAGATCAAGGTCAGGAACAGATGGAACAGCTGAATATGGGCCA
AACAGGATATCTGTGGTAAGCAGTTCCTGCCCCGGCTCAGGGCCAAGAACAGATGGAACAGCTGAATATG
GGCCAAACAGGATATCTGTGGTAAGCAGTTCCTGCCCCGGCTCAGGGCCAAGAACAGATGGTCCCCAGAT
GCGGTCCAGCCCTCAGCAGTTTCTAGAGAACCATCAGATGTTTCCAGGGTGCCCCAAGGACCTGAAATGA
CCCTGTGCCTTATTTGAACTAACCAATCAGTTCGCTTCTCGCTTCTGTTCGCGCGCTTCTGCTCCCCGAG
CTCAATAAAAGAGCCCACAACCCCTCACTCGGGGCGCCAGTCCTCCGATTGACTGAGTCGCCCGGGTACC
CGTGTATCCAATAAACCCTCTTGCAGTTGCATCCGACTTGTGGTCTCGCTGTTCCTTGGGAGGGTCTCCT
CTGAGTGATTGACTACCCGTCAGCGGGGGTCTTTCACAGGCCAGTGGGGCCGCACTTTTCGGGGAAATGT
GCGCGGAACCCCTATTTGTTTATTTTTCTAAATACATTCAAATATGTATCCGCTCATGAGACAATAACCC
TGATAAATGCTTCAATAATATTGAAAAAGGAAGAGTATGAGTATTCAACATTTCCGTGTCGCCCTTATTC
CCTTTTTTGCGGCATTTTGCCTTCCTGTTTTTGCTCACCCAGAAACGCTGGTGAAAGTAAAAGATGCTGA
AGATCAGTTGGGTGCACGAGTGGGTTACATCGAACTGGATCTCAACAGCGGTAAGATCCTTGAGAGTTTT
CGCCCCGAAGAACGTTTTCCAATGATGAGCACTTTTAAAGTTCTGCTATGTGGCGCGGTATTATCCCGTA
TTGACGCCGGGCAAGAGCAACTCGGTCGCCGCATACACTATTCTCAGAATGACTTGGTTGAGTACTCACC
AGTCACAGAAAAGCATCTTACGGATGGCATGACAGTAAGAGAATTATGCAGTGCTGCCATAACCATGAGT
GATAACACTGCGGCCAACTTACTTCTGACAACGATCGGAGGACCGAAGGAGCTAACCGCTTTTTTGCACA
ACATGGGGGATCATGTAACTCGCCTTGATCGTTGGGAACCGGAGCTGAATGAAGCCATACCAAACGACGA
GCGTGACACCACGATGCCTGTAGCAATGGCAACAACGTTGCGCAAACTATTAACTGGCGAACTACTTACT
CTAGCTTCCCGGCAACAATTAATAGACTGGATGGAGGCGGATAAAGTTGCAGGACCACTTCTGCGCTCGG
CCCTTCCGGCTGGCTGGTTTATTGCTGATAAATCTGGAGCCGGTGAGCGTGGGTCTCGCGGTATCATTGC
AGCACTGGGGCCAGATGGTAAGCCCTCCCGTATCGTAGTTATCTACACGACGGGGAGTCAGGCAACTATG
GATGAACGAAATAGACAGATCGCTGAGATAGGTGCCTCACTGATTAAGCATTGGTAACTGTCAGACCAAG
TTTACTCATATATACTTTAGATTGATTTGCGGCCGCGAAAAGGACAAGCAGCGAAAATTCACGCCCCCTT
GGGAGGTGGCGGCATATGCAAAGGATAGCACTCCCACTCTACTACTGGGTATCATATGCTGACTGTATAT
GCATGAGGATAGCATATGCTACCCGGATACAGATTAGGATAGCATATACTACCCAGATATAGATTAGGAT
AGCATATGCTACCCAGATATAGATTAGGATAGCCTATGCTACCCAGATATAAATTAGGATAGCATATACT
ACCCAGATATAGATTAGGATAGCATATGCTACCCAGATATAGATTAGGATAGCCTATGCTACCCAGATAT
AGATTAGGATAGCATATGCTATCCAGATATTTGGGTAGTATATGCTACCCATGGCAACATTAGCCCACCG
TGCTCTCAGCGACCTCGTGAATATGAGGACCAACAACCCTGTGCTTGGCGCTCAGGCGCAAGTGTGTGTA
ATTTGTCCTCCAGATCGCAGCAATCGCGCCCCTATCTTGGCCCGCCCACCTACTTATGCAGGTATTCCCC
GGGGTGCCATTAGTGGTTTTGTGGGCAAGTGGTTTGACCGCAGTGGTTAGCGGGGTTACAATCAGCCAAG
TTATTACACCCTTATTTTACAGTCCAAAACCGCAGGGCGGCGTGTGGGGGCTGACGCGTGCCCCCACTCC
ACAATTTCAAAAAAAAGAGTGGCCACTTGTCTTTGTTTATGGGCCCCATTGGCGTGGAGCCCCGTTTAAT
TTTCGGGGGTGTTAGAGACAACCAGTGGAGTCCGCTGCTGTCGGCGTCCACTCTCTTTCCCCTTGTTACA
AATAGAGTGTAACAACATGGTTCACCTGTCTTGGTCCCTGCCTGGGACACATCTTAATAACCCCAGTATC
ATATTGCACTAGGATTATGTGTTGCCCATAGCCATAAATTCGTGTGAGATGGACATCCAGTCTTTACGGC
TTGTCCCCACCCCATGGATTTCTATTGTTAAAGATATTCAGAATGTTTCATTCCTACACTAGTATTTATT
GCCCAAGGGGTTTGTGAGGGTTATATTGGTGTCATAGCACAATGCCACCACTGAACCCCCCGTCCAAATT
TTATTCTGGGGGCGTCACCTGAAACCTTGTTTTCGAGCACCTCACATACACCTTACTGTTCACAACTCAG
CAGTTATTCTATTAGCTAAACGAAGGAGAATGAAGAAGCAGGCGAAGATTCAGGAGAGTTCACTGCCCGC
TCCTTGATCTTCAGCCACTGCCCTTGTGACTAAAATGGTTCACTACCCTCGTGGAATCCTGACCCCATGT
AAATAAAACCGTGACAGCTCATGGGGTGGGAGATATCGCTGTTCCTTAGGACCCTTTTACTAACCCTAAT
TCGATAGCATATGCTTCCCGTTGGGTAACATATGCTATTGAATTAGGGTTAGTCTGGATAGTATATACTA
CTACCCGGGAAGCATATGCTACCCGTTTAGGGTTAACAAGGGGGCCTTATAAACACTATTGCTAATGCCC
TCTTGAGGGTCCGCTTATCGGTAGCTACACAGGCCCCTCTGATTGACGTTGGTGTAGCCTCCCGTAGTCT
TCCTGGGCCCCTGGGAGGTACATGTCGGCCGCAAAAGGATCTAGGTGAAGATCCTTTTTGATAATCTCAT
GACCAAAATCCCTTAACGTGAGTTTTCGTTCCACTGAGCGTCAGACCCCGTAGAAAAGATCAAAGGATCT
TCTTGAGATCCTTTTTTTCTGCGCGTAATCTGCTGCTTGCAAACAAAAAAACCACCGCTACCAGCGGTGG
TTTGTTTGCCGGATCAAGAGCTACCAACTCTTTTTCCGAAGGTAACTGGCTTCAGCAGAGCGCAGATACC
AAATACTGTTCTTCTAGTGTAGCCGTAGTTAGGCCACCACTTCAAGAACTCTGTAGCACCGCCTACATAC
CTCGCTCTGCTAATCCTGTTACCAGTGGCTGCTGCCAGTGGCGATAAGTCGTGTCTTACCGGGTTGGACT
CAAGACGATAGTTACCGGATAAGGCGCAGCGGTCGGGCTGAACGGGGGGTTCGTGCACACAGCCCAGCTT
GGAGCGAACGACCTACACCGAACTGAGATACCTACAGCGTGAGCTATGAGAAAGCGCCACGCTTCCCGAA
GGGAGAAAGGCGGACAGGTATCCGGTAAGCGGCAGGGTCGGAACAGGAGAGCGCACGAGGGAGCTTCCAG
GGGGAAACGCCTGGTATCTTTATAGTCCTGTCGGGTTTCGCCACCTCTGACTTGAGCGTCGATTTTTGTG
ATGCTCGTCAGGGGGGCGGAGCCTATGGAAAAACGCCAGCAACGCGGCCTTTTTACGGTTCCTGGCCTTT
TGCTGGCCTTTTGCTCACATGTTCTTTCCTGCGTTATCCCCTGATTCTGTGGATAACCGTATTACCGCCT
TTGAGTGAGCTGATACCGCTCGCCGCAGCCGAACGACCGAGCGCAGCGAGTCAGTGAGCGAGGAAGCGGA
AGAGCGCCCAATACGCAAACCGCCTCTCCCCGCGCGTTGGCCGATTCATTAATGCAACTATGGTTGGCGC
GTTGTAAACGTTAATATTTTGTTAAAATTCGCGTTAAATTTTTGTTAAATCAGCTCATTTTTTAACCAAT
AGACCGAAATCGGCAAAATCCCTTATAAATCAAAAGAATAGCCCGAGATAGAGT
[37 nt withheld, positions 9155-9191]
AAAGAACGTGGACTCCAACGTCAAAGG
[141 nt withheld, positions 9219-9359]
G
[46 nt withheld, positions 9361-9406]
A
[76 nt withheld, positions 9408-9483]
CCGATCTTCAATATTGGCCATTAGCCATATTATTCATTGGTTATATAGCATAAATCAATATTGGCTATTG
GCCATT
