>Addgene plasmid #20585 | pWZL Neo Myr Flag PKM2 | addgene partial sequence | sequence record 26410 | 20585 with pWZL-Fwd
CTCCTTCTCTAGGCGCCGGCCGGATCCAGAATTCGCCACCATGGGGTCTTCAAAATCTAAACCAAAGGAC
CCCAGCCAGCGCCGGCGCAGGATCCGAGGTTACCTTGACTACAAAGACGATGACGACAAGCAATTGACAA
GTTTGTACAAAAAAGTTGGCATGTCGAAGCCCCATAGTGAAGCCGGGACTGCCTTCATTCAGACCCAGCA
GCTGCACGCAGCCATGGCTGACACATTCCTGGAGCACATGTGCCGCCTGGACATTGATTCACCACCCATC
ACAGCCCGGAACACTGGCATCATCTGTACCATTGGCCCAGCTTCCCGATCAGTGGAGACGTTGAAGGAGA
TGATTAAGTCTGGAATGAATGTGGCTCGTCTGAACTTCTCTCATGGAACTCATGAGTACCATGCGGAGAC
CATCAAGAATGTGCGCACAGCCACGGAAAGCTTTGCTTCTGACCCCATCCTCTACCGGCCCGTTGCTGTG
GCTCTAGACACTAAAGGACCTGAGATCCGAACTGGGCTCATCAAGGGCAGCGGCACTGCAGAGGTGGAGC
TGAAGAAGGGAGCCACTCTCAAAATCACGCTGGATAACGCCTACATGGAAAAGTGTGACGAGAACATCCT
GTGGCTGGACTACAAGAACATCTGCAANGTGGTGGAAGTGGGCAGCAAGATCTACGTGGATGATGGGCTT
ATTTCTCTCC
